>Addgene plasmid #219077 | SFFV-PLSCR1-Brd 107 | addgene full sequence | sequence record 448898 | Addgene NGS Result
ATTTATGCAGAGGCCGAGGCCGCCTCGGCCTCTGAGCTATTCCAGAAGTAGTGAGGAGGCTTTTTTGGAG
GCCTAGGGACGTACCCAATTCGCCCTATAGTGAGTCGTATTACGCGCGCTCACTGGCCGTCGTTTTACAA
CGTCGTGACTGGGAAAACCCTGGCGTTACCCAACTTAATCGCCTTGCAGCACATCCCCCTTTCGCCAGCT
GGCGTAATAGCGAAGAGGCCCGCACCGATCGCCCTTCCCAACAGTTGCGCAGCCTGAATGGCGAATGGG
[124 nt withheld, positions 280-403]
C
[91 nt withheld, positions 405-495]
A
[49 nt withheld, positions 497-545]
CCTTTGACGTTGGAGTCCACGTTCTTT
[37 nt withheld, positions 573-609]
ACCCTATCTCGGTCTATTCTTTTGATTTATAAGGGATTTTGCCGATTTCGGCCTATTGGTTAAAAAATGA
GCTGATTTAACAAAAATTTAACGCGAATTTTAACAAAATATTAACGCTTACAATTTAGGTGGCACTTTTC
GGGGAAATGTGCGCGGAACCCCTATTTGTTTATTTTTCTAAATACATTCAAATATGTATCCGCTCATGAG
ACAATAACCCTGATAAATGCTTCAATAATATTGAAAAAGGAAGAGTATGAGTATTCAACATTTCCGTGTC
GCCCTTATTCCCTTTTTTGCGGCATTTTGCCTTCCTGTTTTTGCTCACCCAGAAACGCTGGTGAAAGTAA
AAGATGCTGAAGATCAGTTGGGTGCACGAGTGGGTTACATCGAACTGGATCTCAACAGCGGTAAGATCCT
TGAGAGTTTTCGCCCCGAAGAACGTTTTCCAATGATGAGCACTTTTAAAGTTCTGCTATGTGGCGCGGTA
TTATCCCGTATTGACGCCGGGCAAGAGCAACTCGGTCGCCGCATACACTATTCTCAGAATGACTTGGTTG
AGTACTCACCAGTCACAGAAAAGCATCTTACGGATGGCATGACAGTAAGAGAATTATGCAGTGCTGCCAT
AACCATGAGTGATAACACTGCGGCCAACTTACTTCTGACAACGATCGGAGGACCGAAGGAGCTAACCGCT
TTTTTGCACAACATGGGGGATCATGTAACTCGCCTTGATCGTTGGGAACCGGAGCTGAATGAAGCCATAC
CAAACGACGAGCGTGACACCACGATGCCTGTAGCAATGGCAACAACGTTGCGCAAACTATTAACTGGCGA
ACTACTTACTCTAGCTTCCCGGCAACAATTAATAGACTGGATGGAGGCGGATAAAGTTGCAGGACCACTT
CTGCGCTCGGCCCTTCCGGCTGGCTGGTTTATTGCTGATAAATCTGGAGCCGGTGAGCGTGGGTCTCGCG
GTATCATTGCAGCACTGGGGCCAGATGGTAAGCCCTCCCGTATCGTAGTTATCTACACGACGGGGAGTCA
GGCAACTATGGATGAACGAAATAGACAGATCGCTGAGATAGGTGCCTCACTGATTAAGCATTGGTAACTG
TCAGACCAAGTTTACTCATATATACTTTAGATTGATTTAAAACTTCATTTTTAATTTAAAAGGATCTAGG
TGAAGATCCTTTTTGATAATCTCATGACCAAAATCCCTTAACGTGAGTTTTCGTTCCACTGAGCGTCAGA
CCCCGTAGAAAAGATCAAAGGATCTTCTTGAGATCCTTTTTTTCTGCGCGTAATCTGCTGCTTGCAAACA
AAAAAACCACCGCTACCAGCGGTGGTTTGTTTGCCGGATCAAGAGCTACCAACTCTTTTTCCGAAGGTAA
CTGGCTTCAGCAGAGCGCAGATACCAAATACTGTTCTTCTAGTGTAGCCGTAGTTAGGCCACCACTTCAA
GAACTCTGTAGCACCGCCTACATACCTCGCTCTGCTAATCCTGTTACCAGTGGCTGCTGCCAGTGGCGAT
AAGTCGTGTCTTACCGGGTTGGACTCAAGACGATAGTTACCGGATAAGGCGCAGCGGTCGGGCTGAACGG
GGGGTTCGTGCACACAGCCCAGCTTGGAGCGAACGACCTACACCGAACTGAGATACCTACAGCGTGAGCT
ATGAGAAAGCGCCACGCTTCCCGAAGGGAGAAAGGCGGACAGGTATCCGGTAAGCGGCAGGGTCGGAACA
GGAGAGCGCACGAGGGAGCTTCCAGGGGGAAACGCCTGGTATCTTTATAGTCCTGTCGGGTTTCGCCACC
TCTGACTTGAGCGTCGATTTTTGTGATGCTCGTCAGGGGGGCGGAGCCTATGGAAAAACGCCAGCAACGC
GGCCTTTTTACGGTTCCTGGCCTTTTGCTGGCCTTTTGCTCACATGTTCTTTCCTGCGTTATCCCCTGAT
TCTGTGGATAACCGTATTACCGCCTTTGAGTGAGCTGATACCGCTCGCCGCAGCCGAACGACCGAGCGCA
GCGAGTCAGTGAGCGAGGAAGCGGAAGAGCGCCCAATACGCAAACCGCCTCTCCCCGCGCGTTGGCCGAT
TCATTAATGCAGCTGGCACGACAGGTTTCCCGACTGGAAAGCGGGCAGTGAGCGCAACGCAATTAATGTG
AGTTAGCTCACTCATTAGGCACCCCAGGCTTTACACTTTATGCTTCCGGCTCGTATGTTGTGTGGAATTG
TGAGCGGATAACAATTTCACACAGGAAACAGCTATGACCATGATTACGCCAAGCGCGCAATTAACCCTCA
CTAAAGGGAACAAAAGCTGGAGCTGCAAGCTTAATGTAGTCTTATGCAATACTCTTGTAGTCTTGCAACA
TGGTAACGATGAGTTAGCAACATGCCTTACAAGGAGAGAAAAAGCACCGTGCATGCCGATTGGTGGAAGT
AAGGTGGTACGATCGTGCCTTATTAGGAAGGCAACAGACGGGTCTGACATGGATTGGACGAACCACTGAA
TTGCCGCATTGCAGAGATATTGTATTTAAGTGCCTAGCTCGATACATAAACGGGTCTCTCTGGTTAGACC
AGATCTGAGCCTGGGAGCTCTCTGGCTAACTAGGGAACCCACTGCTTAAGCCTCAATAAAGCTTGCCTTG
AGTGCTTCAAGTAGTGTGTGCCCGTCTGTTGTGTGACTCTGGTAACTAGAGATCCCTCAGACCCTTTTAG
TCAGTGTGGAAAATCTCTAGCAGTGGCGCCCGAACAGGGACTTGAAAGCGAAAGGGAAACCAGAGGAGCT
CTCTCGACGCAGGACTCGGCTTGCTGAAGCGCGCACGGCAAGAGGCGAGGGGCGGCGACTGGTGAGTACG
CCAAAAATTTTGACTAGCGGAGGCTAGAAGGAGAGAGATGGGTGCGAGAGCGTCAGTATTAAGCGGGGGA
GAATTAGATCGCGATGGGAAAAAATTCGGTTAAGGCCAGGGGGAAAGAAAAAATATAAATTAAAACATAT
AGTATGGGCAAGCAGGGAGCTAGAACGATTCGCAGTTAATCCTGGCCTGTTAGAAACATCAGAAGGCTGT
AGACAAATACTGGGACAGCTACAACCATCCCTTCAGACAGGATCAGAAGAACTTAGATCATTATATAATA
CAGTAGCAACCCTCTATTGTGTGCATCAAAGGATAGAGATAAAAGACACCAAGGAAGCTTTAGACAAGAT
AGAGGAAGAGCAAAACAAAAGTAAGACCACCGCACAGCAAGCGGCCGCTGATCTTCAGACCTGGAGGAGG
AGATATGAGGGACAATTGGAGAAGTGAATTATATAAATATAAAGTAGTAAAAATTGAACCATTAGGAGTA
GCACCCACCAAGGCAAAGAGAAGAGTGGTGCAGAGAGAAAAAAGAGCAGTGGGAATAGGAGCTTTGTTCC
TTGGGTTCTTGGGAGCAGCAGGAAGCACTATGGGCGCAGCGTCAATGACGCTGACGGTACAGGCCAGACA
ATTATTGTCTGGTATAGTGCAGCAGCAGAACAATTTGCTGAGGGCTATTGAGGCGCAACAGCATCTGTTG
CAACTCACAGTCTGGGGCATCAAGCAGCTCCAGGCAAGAATCCTGGCTGTGGAAAGATACCTAAAGGATC
AACAGCTCCTGGGGATTTGGGGTTGCTCTGGAAAACTCATTTGCACCACTGCTGTGCCTTGGAATGCTAG
TTGGAGTAATAAATCTCTGGAACAGATTTGGAATCACACGACCTGGATGGAGTGGGACAGAGAAATTAAC
AATTACACAAGCTTAATACACTCCTTAATTGAAGAATCGCAAAACCAGCAAGAAAAGAATGAACAAGAAT
TATTGGAATTAGATAAATGGGCAAGTTTGTGGAATTGGTTTAACATAACAAATTGGCTGTGGTATATAAA
ATTATTCATAATGATAGTAGGAGGCTTGGTAGGTTTAAGAATAGTTTTTGCTGTACTTTCTATAGTGAAT
AGAGTTAGGCAGGGATATTCACCATTATCGTTTCAGACCCACCTCCCAACCCCGAGGGGACCCGACAGGC
CCGAAGGAATAGAAGAAGAAGGTGGAGAGAGAGACAGAGACAGATCCATTCGATTAGTGAACGGATCTCG
ACGGTATCGGTTAACTTTTAAAAGAAAAGGGGGGATTGGGGGGTACAGTGCAGGGGAAAGAATAGTAGAC
ATAATAGCAACAGACATACAAACTAAAGAATTACAAAAACAAATTACAAAAATTCAAAATTTTATCGATC
ACGAGACTAGCCTCGAGCTGGCTGCAGTAACGCCATTTTGCAAGGCATGGAAAAATACCAAACCAAGAAT
AGAGAAGTTCAGATCAAGGGCGGGTACATGAAAATAGCTAACGTTGGGCCAAACAGGATATCTGCGGTGA
GCAGTTTCGGCCCCGGCCCGGGGCCAAGAACAGATGGTCACCGCAGTTTCGGCCCCGGCCCGAGGCCAAG
AACAGATGGTCCCCAGATATGGCCCAACCCTCAGCAGTTTCTTAAGACCCATCAGATGTTTCCAGGCTCC
CCCAAGGACCTGAAATGACCCTGCGCCTTATTTGAATTAACCAATCAGCCTGCTTCTCGCTTCTGTTCGC
GCGCTTCTGCTTCCCGAGCTCTATAAAAGAGCTCACAACCCCTCACTCGGCGCGCCAGTCCTCCGACAGA
CTGAGTCGGCCGGTCGAATCAAGCTTATCGATACCGTCGACGGATCCGCTAGCCCGCGGTTCGAAATGGA
CAAACAAAACTCACAGATGAATGCTTCTCACCCGGAAACAAACTTGCCAGTTGGGTATCCTCCTCAGTAT
CCACCGACAGCATTCCAAGGACCTCCAGGATATAGTGGCTACCCTGGGCCCCAGGTCAGCTACCCACCCC
CACCAGCCGGCCATTCAGGTCCTGGCCCAGCTGGCTTTCCTGTCCCAAATCAGCCAGTGTATAATCAGCC
AGTATATAATCAGCCAGTTGGAGCTGCAGGGGTACCATGGATGCCAGCGCCACAGCCTCCATTAAACTGT
CCACCTGGATTAGAATATTTAAGTCAGATAGATCAGATACTGATTCATCAGCAAATTGAACTTCTGGAAG
TTTTAACAGGTTTTGAAACTAATAACAAATATGAAATTAAGAACAGCTTTGGACAGAGGGTTTACTTTGC
AGCGGAAGATACTGATTGCTGTACCCGAAATTGCTGTGGGCCATCTAGACCTTTTACCTTGAGGATTATT
GATAATATGGGTCAAGAAGTCATAACTCTGGAGAGACCACTAAGATGTAGCAGCTGTTGTTGTCCCTGCT
GCCTTCAGGAGATAGAAATCCAAGCTCCTCCTGGTGTACCAATAGGTTATGTTATTCAGACTTGGCACCC
ATGTCTACCAAAGTTTACAATTCAAAATGAGAAAAGAGAGGATGTACTAAAAATAAGTGGTCCATGTGTT
GTGTGCAGCTGTTGTGGAGATGTTGATTTTGAGATTAAATCTCTTGATGAACAGTGTGTGGTTGGCAAAA
TTTCCAAGCACTGGACTGGAATTTTGAGAGAGGCATTTACAGACGCTGATAACTTTGGAATCCAGTTCCC
TTTAGACCTTGATGTTAAAATGAAAGCTGTAATGATTGGTGCCTGTTTCCTCATTGACTTCATGTTTTTT
GAAAGCACTGGCAGCCAGGAACAAAAATCAGGAGTGTGGTAGACCGGTCGGATCCCCCGGGCTGCAGGAA
TTCGAGCATCTTACCGCCATTTATTCCCATATTTGTTCTGTTTTTCTTGATTTGGGTATACATTTAAATG
TTAATAAAACAAAATGGTGGGGCAATCATTTACATTTTTAGGGATATGTAATTACTAGTTCAGGTGTATT
GCCACAAGACAAACATGTTAAGAAACTTTCCCGTTATTTACGCTCTGTTCCTGTTAATCAACCTCTGGAT
TACAAAATTTGTGAAAGATTGACTGATATTCTTAACTATGTTGCTCCTTTTACGCTGTGTGGATATGCTG
CTTTAATGCCTCTGTATCATGCTATTGCTTCCCGTACGGCTTTCGTTTTCTCCTCCTTGTATAAATCCTG
GTTGCTGTCTCTTTATGAGGAGTTGTGGCCCGTTGTCCGTCAACGTGGCGTGGTGTGCTCTGTGTTTGCT
GACGCAACCCCCACTGGCTGGGGCATTGCCACCACCTGTCAACTCCTTTCTGGGACTTTCGCTTTCCCCC
TCCCGATCGCCACGGCAGAACTCATCGCCGCCTGCCTTGCCCGCTGCTGGACAGGGGCTAGGTTGCTGGG
CACTGATAATTCCGTGGTGTTGTCGGGGAAGCTGACGTCCTTTGCAATTCGATATCAAGCTGTACCTTCT
AGATGTACAATTATAGTAGCGCTTCTAGACCAATGACTTACAAGGCAGCTGTAGATCTTAGCCACTTTTT
AAAAGAAAAGGGGGGACTGGAAGGGCTAATTCACTCCCAACGAAGACAAGATCTGCTTTTTGCTTGTACT
GGGTCTCTCTGGTTAGACCAGATCTGAGCCTGGGAGCTCTCTGGCTAACTAGGGAACCCACTGCTTAAGC
CTCAATAAAGCTTGCCTTGAGTGCTTCAAGTAGTGTGTGCCCGTCTGTTGTGTGACTCTGGTAACTAGAG
ATCCCTCAGACCCTTTTAGTCAGTGTGGAAAATCTCTAGCAGTAGTAGTTCATGTCATCTTATTATTCAG
TATTTATAACTTGCAAAGAAATGAATATCAGAGAGTGAGAGGAACTTGTTTATTGCAGCTTATAATGGTT
ACAAATAAAGCAATAGCATCACAAATTTCACAAATAAAGCATTTTTTTCACTGCATTCTAGTTGTGGTTT
GTCCAAACTCATCAATGTATCTTATCATGTCTGGCTCTAGCTATCCCGCCCCTAACTCCGCCCATCCCGC
CCCTAACTCCGCCCAGTTCCGCCCATTCTCCGCCCCATGGCTGACTAATTTTTTTT
Features (pLannotate 1.2.2; 29 found; start..end, strand, type, name):
     94..112     -  promoter       T7 promoter: promoter for bacteriophage T7 RNA polymerase
    120..275     +  CDS            lacZα (fragment): LacZα fragment of β-galactosidase; lacZ fragment
    280..708     +  rep_origin     f1 ori (sequence partly withheld): f1 bacteriophage origin of replication; arrow indicates direction of (+) strand synthesis
    761..865     +  promoter       AmpR promoter: bla
    866..1726    +  CDS            AmpR: β-lactamase; bla; confers resistance to ampicillin, carbenicillin, and related antibiotics
   1897..2485    +  rep_origin     ori: high-copy-number ColE1/pMB1/pBR322/pUC origin of replication
   2668..2760    +  CDS            lacI (fragment): lac repressor; lacI; The lac repressor binds to the lac operator to inhibit transcription in E. coli. This inhibition can be relieved by adding lactose or isopropyl-β-D-thiogalactopyranoside (IPTG).
   2773..2794    +  protein_bind   CAP binding site: CAP binding activates transcription in the presence of cAMP. E. coli catabolite activator protein
   2809..2839    +  promoter       lac promoter: promoter for the E. coli lac operon
   2847..2863    +  protein_bind   lac operator: The lac repressor binds to the lac operator to inhibit transcription in E. coli. This inhibition can be relieved by adding lactose or isopropyl-β-D-thiogalactopyranoside (IPTG). lac repressor encoded by lacI
   2908..2926    +  promoter       T3 promoter: promoter for bacteriophage T3 RNA polymerase
   2954..3180    +  promoter       RSV promoter: Rous sarcoma virus enhancer/promoter
   3181..3361    +  LTR            5' LTR (truncated): truncated 5' long terminal repeat (LTR) from HIV-1
   3408..3533    +  misc_feature   HIV-1 Ψ: packaging signal of human immunodeficiency virus type 1
   3517..3880    +  CDS            HIV-1 gag (fragment): gag protein from human immunodeficiency virus 1; gag
   4026..4259    +  misc_feature   RRE: The Rev response element (RRE) of HIV-1 allows for Rev-dependent mRNA export from the nucleus to the cytoplasm.
   4636..4736    +  CDS            Rev (fragment): human immunodeficiency virus 1 (HIV-1) Rev protein; rev; enhances nuclear export of unspliced and incompletely spliced viral mRNAs
   4755..4872    +  misc_feature   cPPT/CTS: central polypurine tract and central termination sequence of HIV-1
   4906..5307    +  promoter       SFFV promoter: spleen focus-forming virus long terminal repeat (LTR) promoter
   5317..5340    +  misc_feature   MCS (fragment): pBluescript multiple cloning site
   5365..6318    +  CDS            PLSCR1: PLS1_HUMAN - Experimental evidence at protein level: Swiss-Prot protein existence level 1. Catalyzes calcium-induced ATP-independent rapid bidirectional and non-specific movement of phospholipids (lipid scrambling or lipid flip-flop) between the inner and outer leaflet of the plasma membrane resulting in collapse of the phospholipid asymmetry which leads to phosphatidylserine externalization on the cell surface (PubMed:9218461, PubMed:8663431, PubMed:10770950, PubMed:9572851, PubMed:9485382, PubMed:18629440, PubMed:23590222, PubMed:24648509, PubMed:24343571, PubMed:32110987, PubMed:23659204, P
   6329..6354    +  misc_feature   MCS (fragment): pBluescript multiple cloning site
   6354..6413    +  CDS            S (fragment): HBSAG_WHV6 - Experimental evidence at transcript level: Swiss-Prot protein existence level 2. The middle envelope protein plays an important role in the budding of the virion. It is involved in the induction of budding in a nucleocapsid independent way. In this process the majority of envelope proteins bud to form subviral lipoprotein particles of 22 nm of diameter that do not contain a nucleocapsid (By similarity). From Woodchuck hepatitis B virus (isolate w64/pWS23) (WHV).
   6545..6948    +  misc_feature   WPRE: woodchuck hepatitis virus posttranscriptional regulatory element
   7006..7065    +  CDS            nef (fragment): NEF_HV1Z2 - Experimental evidence at protein level: Swiss-Prot protein existence level 1. Extracellular Nef protein targets CD4(+) T-lymphocytes for apoptosis by interacting with CXCR4 surface receptors. From Human immunodeficiency virus type 1 group M subtype D (isolate Z2/CDC-Z34) (HIV-1).
   7067..7300    +  LTR            3' LTR (ΔU3): self-inactivating 3' long terminal repeat (LTR) from HIV-1
   7372..7493    +  polyA_signal   SV40 poly(A) signal: SV40 polyadenylation signal
   7512..7533    +  rep_origin     SV40 ori (fragment): SV40 origin of replication
   7533..73      +  rep_origin     SV40 ori (across the origin): SV40 origin of replication
