[The description below was written by a language model from this plasmid's Addgene catalogue record and pLannotate feature annotations shown in this document.]
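Description:
SFFV-PLSCR1-Brd 107 is a lentiviral expression plasmid built on the SFFV-MCS backbone, carrying the human PLSCR1 coding sequence together with a construct-specific DNA barcode. It is propagated in E. coli through a high-copy ColE1/pUC-type origin and selected with ampicillin via the β-lactamase gene. The backbone also retains an f1 origin and remnants of a pBluescript-type cloning vector, including lacZα and lacI fragments, lac promoter/operator and T7 and T3 promoters. The sequenced plasmid is about 7.6 kb, consistent with the stated backbone and insert sizes.

The viral portion has a third-generation, self-inactivating layout. An RSV promoter fused to a truncated HIV-1 5' LTR drives Tat-independent production of the genomic RNA in packaging cells. This is followed by the Ψ packaging signal with a gag fragment, the RRE for Rev-dependent nuclear export, and the cPPT/CTS, which aids nuclear import of the reverse-transcribed genome. The internal spleen focus-forming virus promoter, which is strongly active in haematopoietic and many other mammalian cells, drives PLSCR1, cloned between flanking polylinker sites. A WPRE downstream enhances transcript stability and expression. The depositor states that the barcode was inserted at an XbaI site after the WPRE, so it lies within the transcribed region upstream of the ΔU3 3' LTR, although it is not annotated in the feature table. An SV40 poly(A) signal and SV40 origin follow the 3' LTR. No mammalian selection marker or fluorescent reporter is annotated.

According to the record, the plasmid belongs to a barcoded transcription factor collection for combinatorial screening in immune cell reprogramming. There, the barcode allows the delivered factor to be identified in transduced cells.
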