Addgene plasmid #219077: SFFV-PLSCR1-Brd 107
Purpose: Transcription factor PLSCR1 with a specific barcode assigned.
Depositing lab: Filipe Pereira. Depositing organization: Center for Neuroscience and Cell Biology, University of Coimbra. Publication: A combinatorial transcription factor screening platform for immune cell reprogramming. Kurochkin I, Altman AR, Caiado I, Pertiga-Cabral D, Halitzki E, Minaeva M, Zimmermannova O, Henriques-Oliveira L, Klein D, Nair M, Oliveira D, Cajal LR, Knittel R, Feick C, Ringner M, Martin M, Cirovic B, Pires CF, Rosa FF, Sitnicka E, Theis FJ, Pereira CF. Cell Syst. 2026 Jan 21;17(1):101457. doi: 10.1016/j.cels.2025.101457. Epub 2026 Jan 14. PubMed 41539305.
Backbone
  Vector backbone: SFFV-MCS
  Backbone size w/o insert (bp): 6638
  Vector type: Lentiviral
Growth in bacteria
  Bacterial resistance: Ampicillin, 100 μg/mL
  Growth temperature: 37°C
  Growth strain: NEB Stable
  Copy number: High Copy
Gene/Insert
  Gene/Insert name: PLSCR1
  Species: H. sapiens (human)
  Insert size (bp): 957
  Entrez Gene: PLSCR1 (a.k.a. MMTRA1B)
  Promoter: The spleen focus-forming virus (SFFV) promoter
  Cloning method: Restriction Enzyme; 5′ cloning site Bsp119I (not destroyed); 3′ cloning site BstHI (not destroyed)
Terms and licenses: Academic/Nonprofit Terms; Industry Terms: Not Available to Industry
Depositor comments: Barcode sequence cloned into XbaI restriction site. Design of plasmid is as follows: SFFV-[TF sequence]-WPRE-[Barcode sequence].
How to cite: SFFV-PLSCR1-Brd 107 was a gift from Filipe Pereira (Addgene plasmid # 219077 ; http://n2t.net/addgene:219077 ; RRID:Addgene_219077)
