>Addgene plasmid #219077 | SFFV-PLSCR1-Brd 107 | depositor partial sequence | sequence record 427711 | TF ORF
ATGGACAAACAAAACTCACAGATGAATGCTTCTCACCCGGAAACAAACTTGCCAGTTGGGTATCCTCCTC
AGTATCCACCGACAGCATTCCAAGGACCTCCAGGATATAGTGGCTACCCTGGGCCCCAGGTCAGCTACCC
ACCCCCACCAGCCGGCCATTCAGGTCCTGGCCCAGCTGGCTTTCCTGTCCCAAATCAGCCAGTGTATAAT
CAGCCAGTATATAATCAGCCAGTTGGAGCTGCAGGGGTACCATGGATGCCAGCGCCACAGCCTCCATTAA
ACTGTCCACCTGGATTAGAATATTTAAGTCAGATAGATCAGATACTGATTCATCAGCAAATTGAACTTCT
GGAAGTTTTAACAGGTTTTGAAACTAATAACAAATATGAAATTAAGAACAGCTTTGGACAGAGGGTTTAC
TTTGCAGCGGAAGATACTGATTGCTGTACCCGAAATTGCTGTGGGCCATCTAGACCTTTTACCTTGAGGA
TTATTGATAATATGGGTCAAGAAGTCATAACTCTGGAGAGACCACTAAGATGTAGCAGCTGTTGTTGTCC
CTGCTGCCTTCAGGAGATAGAAATCCAAGCTCCTCCTGGTGTACCAATAGGTTATGTTATTCAGACTTGG
CACCCATGTCTACCAAAGTTTACAATTCAAAATGAGAAAAGAGAGGATGTACTAAAAATAAGTGGTCCAT
GTGTTGTGTGCAGCTGTTGTGGAGATGTTGATTTTGAGATTAAATCTCTTGATGAACAGTGTGTGGTTGG
CAAAATTTCCAAGCACTGGACTGGAATTTTGAGAGAGGCATTTACAGACGCTGATAACTTTGGAATCCAG
TTCCCTTTAGACCTTGATGTTAAAATGAAAGCTGTAATGATTGGTGCCTGTTTCCTCATTGACTTCATGT
TTTTTGAAAGCACTGGCAGCCAGGAACAAAAATCAGGAGTGTGGTAG
