>Addgene plasmid #219077 | SFFV-PLSCR1-Brd 107 | depositor partial sequence | sequence record 427712 | Barcode sequence
TGTACAATTATAGTAGCGCT
